>Addgene plasmid #86284 | pFETCh_NR2F6 | depositor full sequence | sequence record 168165 | Full Sequence
CGATCCTCCCATTAGCCTTCCGAGTAGCTGGAACTGCAGGCACGCACTACCATGCCTGGCTAATTATTCT
TATTTTTAGTAGAGACGGAATATCATCATGTTGGCCAGGCTGGTCTTGAACTCCTGACCTCAAGTGATCC
ACCTGCCTCAGCCTCCCAAAGTGCTGGGATTACAGGCGTGAGCTACTGTGCCCAGCCCCAGCTGATTTGT
TTTTGCAGAGAAGGGATCATACTATGTTGCCCTGGCTGGTCTCAAATCCTGGCCTTAAATGATGCTTCTG
CCTTGGCCTCCCAAAGTGCTGGGACTGTGGCCGTGAGCCATCATGCCCGGCCCCCTGTTCTTACCCACAG
TGGCGAGTGGTGTCCCCTAGTCACCCCTGTGGGCTCTGTGTTCTCTAGCTGCCTCCCACCTGTCTGACTT
GCCTTTGTCCCCCTAGACGCCTGTGGCCTCTCAGACCCGGCCCACGTTGAGAGCCTGCAGGAGAAGGCGC
AGGTGGCCCTCACCGAGTATGTGCGGGCGCAGTACCCGTCCCAGCCCCAGCGCTTCGGGCGCCTGCTGCT
GCGGCTCCCCGCCCTGCGCGCGGTCCCTGCCTCCCTCATCTCCCAGCTGTTCTTCATGCGCCTGGTGGGG
AAGACGCCCATTGAGACACTGATCAGAGACATGCTGCTGTCGGGGAGTACCTTCAACTGGCCCTACGGCT
CGGGCCAGGGGAGCGGAGGAGGTTCCGGTGGAGGTGGTTCTGGAGATTACAAGGATGACGACGATAAGGG
CGATTACAAGGATGACGACGATAAGGGAGATTACAAGGATGACGACGATAAGGTTTCAGGAAGCGGAGCT
ACTAACTTCAGCCTGCTGAAGCAGGCTGGAGACGTGGAGGAGAACCCTGGACCTGGATCGTTTCGCATGA
TTGAACAAGATGGATTGCACGCAGGTTCTCCGGCCGCTTGGGTGGAGAGGCTATTCGGCTATGACTGGGC
ACAACAGACAATCGGCTGCTCTGATGCCGCCGTGTTCCGGCTGTCAGCGCAGGGGCGCCCGGTTCTTTTT
GTCAAGACCGACCTGTCCGGTGCCCTGAATGAACTGCAGGACGAGGCAGCGCGGCTATCGTGGCTGGCCA
CGACGGGCGTTCCTTGCGCAGCTGTGCTCGACGTTGTCACTGAAGCGGGAAGGGACTGGCTGCTATTGGG
CGAAGTGCCGGGGCAGGATCTCCTGTCATCTCACCTTGCTCCTGCCGAGAAAGTATCCATCATGGCTGAT
GCAATGCGGCGGCTGCATACGCTTGATCCGGCTACCTGCCCATTCGACCACCAAGCGAAACATCGCATCG
AGCGAGCACGTACTCGGATGGAAGCCGGTCTTGTCGATCAGGATGATCTGGACGAAGAGCATCAGGGGCT
CGCGCCAGCCGAACTGTTCGCCAGGCTCAAGGCGCGCATGCCCGACGGCGAGGATCTCGTCGTGACCCAT
GGCGATGCCTGCTTGCCGAATATCATGGTGGAAAATGGCCGCTTTTCTGGATTCATCGACTGTGGCCGGC
TGGGTGTGGCCGACCGCTATCAGGACATAGCGTTGGCTACCCGTGATATTGCTGAAGAGCTTGGCGGCGA
ATGGGCTGACCGCTTCCTCGTGCTTTACGGTATCGCCGCTCCCGATTCGCAGCGCATCGCCTTCTATCGC
CTTCTTGACGAGTTCTTCTGATTCGAACATCACGGGGCCACGTGTGCTGTGGCCAGGCCTGCAGACAGAC
CTCAAGGGACAGGGAATGCTGAGGCCTCGAGGGGCCTCCCGGGGCCCAGGACTCTGGCTTCTCTCCTCAG
ACTTCTATTTTTTAAAGACTGTGAAATGTTTGTCTTTTCTGTTTTTTAAATGATCATGAAACCAAAAAGA
GACTGATCATCCAGGCCTCAGCCTCATCCTCCCCAGGACCCCTGTCCAGGATGGAGGGTCCAATCCTAGG
ACAGCCTTGTTCCTCAGCACCCCTAGCATGAACTTGTGGGATGGTGGGGTTGGCTTCCCTGGCATGATGG
ACAAAGGCCTGGCGTCGGCCAGAGGGGCTGCTCCAGTGGGCAGGGGTAGCTAGCGTGTGCCAGGCAGATC
CTCTGGACACGTAACCTATGTCAGACACTACATGATGACTCAAGGCCAATAATAAAGACATTTCCTACCT
GCACAGCCTCCCTGGTCTTTATTTTTATTTTTTATTTTTGAGACGGAGTCCTACTTCGTCACCCAGGCTG
GAGTGCAGTGGCGTGATCTTGGCTCACTGTAACCTCTGCCTCACAGGTTCAAGCGATTCTCCTGCCTCAG
CCTCCCCAGTAGCTGGAACTACAGGCACCCACCACGATGCCCAGCTAATTTTATTTTTGGTAGAGATGGG
GTTTCACCATGTTGACCAGGTTGGTCTCGAACTCCTGACCTTGGAAAGTCCTCTCCACTGACTGTAGCCT
CCAATTCACTGGCCGTCGTTCACTGGCCGTCGTTTTACAACGTCGTGACTGGGAAAACCCTGGCGTTACC
CAACTTAATCGCCTTGCAGCACATCCCCCTTTCGCCAGCTGGCGTAATAGCGAAGAGGCCCGCACCGATC
GCCCTTCCCAACAGTTGCGCAGCCTGAATGGCGAATGCGATTTATTCAACAAAGCCGCCGTCCCGTCAAG
TCAGCGTAATGCTCTGCCAGTGTTACAACCAATTAACCAATTCTGATTAGAAAAACTCATCGAGCATCAA
ATGAAACTGCAATTTATTCATATCAGGATTATCAATACCATATTTTTGAAAAAGCCGTTTCTGTAATGAA
GGAGAAAACTCACCGAGGCAGTTCCATAGGATGGCAAGATCCTGGTATCGGTCTGCGATTCCGACTCGTC
CAACATCAATACAACCTATTAATTTCCCCTCGTCAAAAATAAGGTTATCAAGTGAGAAATCACCATGAGT
GACGACTGAATCCGGTGAGAATGGCAAAAGCTTATGCATTTCTTTCCAGACTTGTTCAACAGGCCAGCCA
TTACGCTCGTCATCAAAATCACTCGCATCAACCAAACCGTTATTCATTCGTGATTGCGCCTGAGCGAGAC
GAAATACGCGATCGCTGTTAAAAGGACAATTACAAACAGGAATCGAATGCAACCGGCGCAGGAACACTGC
CAGCGCATCAACAATATTTTCACCTGAATCAGGATATTCTTCTAATACCTGGAATGCTGTTTTCCCGGGG
ATCGCAGTGGTGAGTAACCATGCATCATCAGGAGTACGGATAAAATGCTTGATGGTCGGAAGAGGCATAA
ATTCCGTCAGCCAGTTTAGTCTGACCATCTCATCTGTAACATCATTGGCAACGCTACCTTTGCCATGTTT
CAGAAACAACTCTGGCGCATCGGGCTTCCCATACAATCGATAGATTGTCGCACCTGATTGCCCGACATTA
TCGCGAGCCCATTTATACCCATATAAATCAGCATCCATGTTGGAATTTAATCGCGGCTTCGAGCAAGACG
TTTCCCGTTGAATATGGCTCATAACACCCCTTGTATTACTGTTTATGTAAGCAGACAGTTTTATTGTTCA
TGATGATATATTTTTATCTTGTGCAATGTAACATCAGAGATTTTGAGACACAACGTGGCTTTGTTGAATA
AATCGAACTTTTGCTGAGTTGAAGGATCAGATCACGCATCTTCCCGACAACGCAGACCGTTCCGTGGCAA
AGCAAAAGTTCAAAATCACCAACTGGTCCACCTACAACAAAGCTCTCATCAACCGTGGCTCCCTCACTTT
CTGGCTGGATGATGGGGCGATTCAGGCCTGGTATGAGTCAGCAACACCTTCTTCACGAGGCAGACCTCTC
GACGGAGTTCCACTGAGCGTCAGACCCCGTAGAAAAGATCAAAGGATCTTCTTGAGATCCTTTTTTTCTG
CGCGTAATCTGCTGCTTGCAAACAAAAAAACCACCGCTACCAGCGGTGGTTTGTTTGCCGGATCAAGAGC
TACCAACTCTTTTTCCGAAGGTAACTGGCTTCAGCAGAGCGCAGATACCAAATACTGTTCTTCTAGTGTA
GCCGTAGTTAGGCCACCACTTCAAGAACTCTGTAGCACCGCCTACATACCTCGCTCTGCTAATCCTGTTA
CCAGTGGCTGCTGCCAGTGGCGATAAGTCGTGTCTTACCGGGTTGGACTCAAGACGATAGTTACCGGATA
AGGCGCAGCGGTCGGGCTGAACGGGGGGTTCGTGCACACAGCCCAGCTTGGAGCGAACGACCTACACCGA
ACTGAGATACCTACAGCGTGAGCTATGAGAAAGCGCCACGCTTCCCGAAGGGAGAAAGGCGGACAGGTAT
CCGGTAAGCGGCAGGGTCGGAACAGGAGAGCGCACGAGGGAGCTTCCAGGGGGAAACGCCTGGTATCTTT
ATAGTCCTGTCGGGTTTCGCCACCTCTGACTTGAGCGTCGATTTTTGTGATGCTCGTCAGGGGGGCGGAG
CCTATGGAAAAACGCCAGCAACGCGGCCTTTTTACGGTTCCTGGCCTTTTGCTGGCCTTTTGCTCACATG
TTCTTTCCTGCGTTATCCCCTGATTCTGTGGATAACCGTATTACCGCCTTTGAGTGAGCTGATACCGCTC
GCCGCAGCCGAACGACCGAGCGCAGCGAGTCAGTGAGCGAGGAAGCGGAAGAAGCTCGCACATTCAGCAG
CGTTTTTCAGCGCGTTTTCGATCAACGTTTCAATGTTGGTATCAACACCAGGTTTAACTTTGAACTTATC
GGCACTGACGGTTACTGATTTTGAACTTTTGCTTTGCCACGGAACGGTCTGCGTTGTCGGGAAGATGCGT
GATCTGATCCTTCAACTCAGCAAAAGTTCCCAATACGCAAACCGCCTCTCCCCGCGCGTTGGCCGATTCA
TTAATGCAGCTGGCACGACAGGTTTCCCGACTGGAAAGCGGGCAGTGAGCGCAACGCAATTAATGTGAGT
TAGCTCACTCATTAGGCACCCCAGGCTTTACACTTTATGCTTCCGGCTCGTATGTTGTGTGGAATTGTGA
GCGGATAACAATTTCACACAGGAAACAGCTATGACCATGATTACGCCAAGCTTGCATGCCTGCAGGTCGA
CTCTAGAGGATCCCCGGGTACCGAGCTCGAATTAGCTTGCATGCCTGCAGGTCAATTCCCTGGCATTATG
CCCAGTACATGACCTTATGGGACTTTCCTACTTGGCAGTACATCTACGTATTAGTCATCGCTATTACCAT
GGTGATGCGGTTTTGGCAGTACATCAATGGGCGTGGATAGCGGTTTGACTCACGGGGATTTCAAGTCTCC
ACCCCATTGACGTCAATGGGAGTTTGTTTTGGCACCAAAATCAACGGGACTTTCCAAAATGTCGTAACAA
CTCCGCCCCATTGACGCAAATGGGCGGTAGGCGTGTACGGTGGGAGGTCTATATAAGCAGAGCTCGTTTA
GTGAACCGTCAGATCGCCTGGAGACGCCATCCACGCTGTTTTGACCTCCATAGGAGACACCGGGACCGAT
CCAGCCTGGGGATCCCGACCATGGCTTCGTACCCCTGCCATCAACACGCGTCTGCGTTCGACCAGGCTGC
GCGTTCTCGCGGCCATAGCAACCGACGTACGGCGTTGCGCCCTCGCCGGCAGCAAGAAGCCACGGAAGTC
CGCCTGGAGCAGAAAATGCCCACGCTACTGCGGGTTTATATAGACGGTCCTCACGGGATGGGGAAAACCA
CCACCACGCAACTGCTGGTGGCCCTGGGTTCGCGCGACGATATCGTCTACGTACCCGAGCCGATGACTTA
CTGGCAGGTGCTGGGGGCTTCCGAGACAATCGCGAACATCTACACCACACAACACCGCCTCGACCAGGGT
GAGATATCGGCCGGGGACGCGGCGGTGGTAATGACAAGCGCCCAGATAACAATGGGCATGCCTTATGCCG
TGACCGACGCCGTTCTGGCTCCTCATATCGGGGGGGAGGCTGGGAGCTCACATGCCCCGCCCCCGGCCCT
CACCCTCATCTTCGACCGCCATCCCATCGCCGCCCTCCTGTGCTACCCGGCCGCGCGATACCTTATGGGC
AGCATGACCCCCCAGGCCGTGCTGGCGTTCGTGGCCCTCATCCCGCCGACCTTGCCCGGCACAAACATCG
TGTTGGGGGCCCTTCCGGAGGACAGACACATCGACCGCCTGGCCAAACGCCAGCGCCCCGGCGAGCGGCT
TGACCTGGCTATGCTGGCCGCGATTCGCCGCGTTTACGGGCTGCTTGCCAATACGGTGCGGTATCTGCAG
GGCGGCGGGTCGTGGCGGGAGGATTGGGGACAGCTTTCGGGGACGGCCGTGCCGCCCCAGGGTGCCGAGC
CCCAGAGCAACGCGGGCCCACGACCCCATATCGGGGACACGTTATTTACCCTGTTTCGGGCCCCCGAGTT
GCTGGCCCCCAACGGCGACCTGTACAACGTGTTTGCCTGGGCCTTGGACGTCTTGGCCAAACGCCTCCGT
CCCATGCACGTCTTTATCCTGGATTACGACCAATCGCCCGCCGGCTGCCGGGACGCCCTGCTGCAACTTA
CCTCCGGGATGGTCCAGACCCACGTCACCACCCCCGGCTCCATACCGACGATCTGCGACCTGGCGCGCAC
GTTTGCCCGGGAGATGGGGGAGGCTAACTGAGGATCCCACGTCACTATTGTATACTCTATATTATACTCT
ATGTTATACTCTGTAATCCTACTCAATAAACGTGTCACGCCTGTGAAACCGTACTAAGTCTCCCGTGTAT
TCTTATCACCATCAGGTGACATCCTCGCCCAGGCTGTCAATCATGCCGGTATCGATTCCAGTAGCACCGG
CCCCACGCTGACAACCCACTCTTGCAGCGTTAGCAGCGCCCCTCTTAACAAGCCGACCCCCACCAGCGTC
GCGGTTACTAACACTCCTCTCCCCGACCTGCAGCCCAGCT
Features (pLannotate 1.2.2; 24 found; start..end, strand, type, name):
     94..198     +  CDS            C14orf178 (fragment): CN178_HUMAN - Experimental evidence at transcript level: Swiss-Prot protein existence level 2. From Homo sapiens (Human).
    281..304     +  polyA_signal   hGH poly(A) signal (fragment): human growth hormone polyadenylation signal
    400..705     +  CDS            Nr2f6 (fragment): NR2F6_MOUSE - Also known as Ear-2, Ear2, Erbal2. Experimental evidence at protein level: Swiss-Prot protein existence level 1. Transcription factor predominantly involved in transcriptional repression. Binds to promoter/enhancer response elements that contain the imperfect 5'-AGGTCA-3' direct or inverted repeats with various spacings which are also recognized by other nuclear hormone receptors. Involved in modulation of hormonal responses. Represses transcriptional activity of the lutropin- choriogonadotropic hormone receptor/LHCGR gene, the renin/REN gene and the oxytocin-neurophysin/OXT gene
    742..795     +  CDS            3xFLAG (fragment): three tandem FLAG® epitope tags
    799..823     +  CDS            3xFLAG (fragment): three tandem FLAG® epitope tags
    907..1698    +  CDS            neo: KKA2_KLEPN - Also known as kan, nptII. Experimental evidence at protein level: Swiss-Prot protein existence level 1. Resistance to kanamycin, neomycin, paromomycin, ribostamycin, butirosin and gentamicin B. From Klebsiella pneumoniae.
   2192..2209    -  misc_feature   CEN4 (fragment): S. cerevisiae CEN4 centromere
   2232..2420    +  CDS            C9orf85 (fragment): CI085_HUMAN - Experimental evidence at protein level: Swiss-Prot protein existence level 1. From Homo sapiens (Human).
   2469..2625    +  CDS            lacZα (fragment): LacZα fragment of β-galactosidase; lacZ fragment
   2707..3522    -  CDS            KanR: aminoglycoside phosphotransferase; aph(3')-Ia; confers resistance to kanamycin in bacteria or G418 (Geneticin®) in eukaryotes
   3707..3847    +  CDS            TRA2_ECOLX (fragment): Protein predicted: Swiss-Prot protein existence level 4. Required for transposition of transposon Tn903. From Escherichia coli.
   3902..4490    +  rep_origin     ori: high-copy-number ColE1/pMB1/pBR322/pUC origin of replication
   4859..4948    +  CDS            lacI (fragment): lac repressor; lacI; The lac repressor binds to the lac operator to inhibit transcription in E. coli. This inhibition can be relieved by adding lactose or isopropyl-β-D-thiogalactopyranoside (IPTG).
   4961..4982    +  protein_bind   CAP binding site: CAP binding activates transcription in the presence of cAMP. E. coli catabolite activator protein
   4997..5027    +  promoter       lac promoter: promoter for the E. coli lac operon
   5035..5051    +  protein_bind   lac operator: The lac repressor binds to the lac operator to inhibit transcription in E. coli. This inhibition can be relieved by adding lactose or isopropyl-β-D-thiogalactopyranoside (IPTG). lac repressor encoded by lacI
   5088..5143    -  misc_feature   MCS: pUC18/19 multiple cloning site
   5144..5163    -  misc_feature   MCS (fragment): pUC18/19 multiple cloning site
   5169..5251    +  enhancer       CMV enhancer (fragment): human cytomegalovirus immediate early enhancer; contains an 18-bp deletion relative to the standard CMV enhancer
   5323..5340    -  promoter       CMV promoter (fragment): human cytomegalovirus (CMV) immediate early promoter
   5403..5454    +  promoter       CMVd2 promoter: truncated human cytomegalovirus (CMV) immediate early promoter that yields moderately reduced expression relative to the full-length promoter
   5545..5616    -  CDS            UL24_HHV11 (fragment): Experimental evidence at protein level: Swiss-Prot protein existence level 1. May participate in nuclear egress of viral particles. Plays a role in the dispersal of several host nucleolar proteins including NCL/nucleolin and NPM1. Since deletion of host NCL/nucleolin negatively impact on nuclear egress, UL24 supposedly acts on this process through its effect on host nucleoli. From Human herpesvirus 1 (strain 17) (HHV-1) (Human herpes simplex virus 1).
   5686..6681    +  CDS            ΔTK: truncated herpes simplex virus thymidine kinase (Salomon et al., 1995) confers sensitivity to nucleoside analogs such as acyclovir or ganciclovir
   6793..6954    +  CDS            UL122 (fragment): VIE2_HCMVT - Experimental evidence at protein level: Swiss-Prot protein existence level 1. Stimulates viral early and late gene expression and thus play a crucial role in the regulation of productive infection. In addition, activates quiescent cells to reenter the cell cycle and upregulates several E2F-responsive genes, which are responsible for pushing the cell into S phase. In S-phase, inhibits cellular DNA synthesis and blocks further cell cycle progression. From Human cytomegalovirus (strain Towne) (HHV-5) (Human herpesvirus 5).
