[The description below was written by a language model from this plasmid's Addgene catalogue record and pLannotate feature annotations shown in this document.]
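Description:
pFETCh_NR2F6 is a homology-directed repair donor plasmid from the CETCh-seq CRISPR epitope-tagging system, built on the pFETCh_Donor backbone to add a FLAG tag to the 3' end of the endogenous human NR2F6 gene (also known as EAR-2), which encodes a nuclear receptor transcription factor. It is propagated in E. coli as a high-copy plasmid through a ColE1/pUC-type origin and selected with kanamycin via an aph(3')-Ia KanR gene. Remnants of a pUC-style lac promoter/operator, lacZα and multiple cloning site are also annotated.

The payload, assembled by Gibson cloning, consists of NR2F6 homology arms flanking a 3xFLAG-P2A-NeoR cassette. The feature table shows a fragment matching the NR2F6 coding region immediately upstream of the 3xFLAG sequence, followed by the neomycin phosphotransferase gene. This fits an in-frame fusion to the C terminus of NR2F6. The P2A peptide named in the catalogue entry is not separately annotated. It would allow NeoR to be translated from the same endogenous transcript but released as a separate protein, so drug resistance depends on correct integration at an expressed locus. Sequence downstream of neo presumably corresponds to the 3' homology arm; the short hits to unrelated human proteins and a yeast centromere there are probably spurious. Outside the arms, the plasmid carries a truncated HSV thymidine kinase gene preceded by CMV promoter and enhancer fragments, a part that could serve for negative selection against random integration, although the record does not state this use.

According to the depositor, the donor was co-transfected with two PX458-based Cas9/guide plasmids targeting NR2F6 into HepG2 cells. Editing was confirmed by PCR. The tagged line gave anti-FLAG ChIP-seq data that passed quality tests, and immunoprecipitation followed by mass spectrometry identified NR2F6.
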