Addgene plasmid #86284: pFETCh_NR2F6
Purpose: Donor vector for 3' FLAG tag of human NR2F6
Depositing lab: Eric Mendenhall & Richard M. Myers. Depositing organization: University of Alabama in Huntsville. Publication: CETCh-seq: CRISPR epitope tagging ChIP-seq of DNA-binding proteins. Savic D, Partridge EC, Newberry KM, Smith SB, Meadows SK, Roberts BS, Mackiewicz M, Mendenhall EM, Myers RM. Genome Res. 2015 Sep 9. 10.1101/gr.193540.115 PubMed 26355004.
Backbone
  Vector backbone: pFETCh_Donor
  Vector type: CRISPR
Growth in bacteria
  Bacterial resistance: Kanamycin, 50 μg/mL
  Growth temperature: 37°C
  Growth strain: DH5alpha
  Copy number: High Copy
Gene/Insert
  Gene/Insert name: NR2F6 homology arms
  Species: H. sapiens (human)
  Entrez Gene: NR2F6 (a.k.a. EAR-2, EAR2, ERBAL2)
  Tag / fusion protein: 3XFLAG-P2A-NeoR (C terminal on insert)
  Cloning method: Gibson Cloning
  Sequencing primers: 5′ acgcctgtgaaaccgtacta; 3′ aactgttgggaagggcgatc
Terms and licenses: Academic/Nonprofit Terms; Industry Terms: Not Available to Industry
Depositor comments: This plasmid was co-transfected along with PX458_NR2F6_1 and PX458_NR2F6_2 into HepG2 cells, and genomic editing was verified by PCR. We performed ChIP-seq on this cell line using anti-FLAG Sigma F1804 and obtained data that passed our quality tests. Immunoprecipitation with anti-FLAG Sigma F1804 followed by mass spectrometry identified NR2F6. All released data, including ChIP-seq files and validation data, are available at the ENCODE web portal: https://www.encodeproject.org/search/?searchTerm=flag&type=Experiment&lab.title=Richard+Myers%2C+HAIB . Note: This plasmid is part of the Mendenhall and Meyers CRISPR-based Tagging system to add a tag (currently using FLAG) to endogenous proteins. Please see https://www.addgene.org/crispr/tagging/ for more details.
How to cite: pFETCh_NR2F6 was a gift from Eric Mendenhall & Richard M. Myers (Addgene plasmid # 86284 ; http://n2t.net/addgene:86284 ; RRID:Addgene_86284)
