LOCUS       Exported 6970 bp ds-DNA circular SYN 12-MAY-2021
DEFINITION  Donor vector for 3' FLAG tag of human NR2F6.
ACCESSION   .
VERSION     .
KEYWORDS    pFETCh_NR2F6
SOURCE      synthetic DNA construct
  ORGANISM  synthetic DNA construct
REFERENCE   1 (bases 1 to 6970)
  AUTHORS   Savic D, Partridge EC, Newberry KM, Smith SB, Meadows SK, Roberts
            BS, Mackiewicz M, Mendenhall EM, Myers RM
  TITLE     CETCh-seq: CRISPR epitope tagging ChIP-seq of DNA-binding proteins.
  JOURNAL   Genome Res. 2015 Sep 9.
  PUBMED    26355004
REFERENCE   2 (bases 1 to 6970)
  AUTHORS   .
  TITLE     Direct Submission
  JOURNAL   Exported May 12, 2021 from SnapGene Server 1.1.58
            http://www.snapgene.com
FEATURES             Location/Qualifiers
     source          1..6970
                     /organism="synthetic DNA construct"
                     /mol_type="other DNA"
     CDS             763..786
                     /codon_start=1
                     /product="FLAG(R) epitope tag, followed by an enterokinase
                     cleavage site"
                     /label=FLAG
                     /translation="DYKDDDDK"
     CDS             790..813
                     /codon_start=1
                     /product="FLAG(R) epitope tag, followed by an enterokinase
                     cleavage site"
                     /label=FLAG
                     /translation="DYKDDDDK"
     CDS             817..840
                     /codon_start=1
                     /product="FLAG(R) epitope tag, followed by an enterokinase
                     cleavage site"
                     /label=FLAG
                     /translation="DYKDDDDK"
     CDS             856..912
                     /codon_start=1
                     /product="2A peptide from porcine teschovirus-1
                     polyprotein"
                     /label=P2A
                     /note="Eukaryotic ribosomes fail to insert a peptide bond
                     between the Gly and Pro residues, yielding separate
                     polypeptides."
                     /translation="ATNFSLLKQAGDVEENPGP"
     CDS             925..1719
                     /codon_start=1
                     /gene="aph(3')-II (or nptII)"
                     /product="aminoglycoside phosphotransferase from Tn5"
                     /label=NeoR/KanR
                     /note="confers resistance to neomycin, kanamycin, and G418
                     (Geneticin(R))"
                     /translation="MIEQDGLHAGSPAAWVERLFGYDWAQQTIGCSDAAVFRLSAQGRP
                     VLFVKTDLSGALNELQDEAARLSWLATTGVPCAAVLDVVTEAGRDWLLLGEVPGQDLLS
                     SHLAPAEKVSIMADAMRRLHTLDPATCPFDHQAKHRIERARTRMEAGLVDQDDLDEEHQ
                     GLAPAELFARLKARMPDGEDLVVTHGDACLPNIMVENGRFSGFIDCGRLGVADRYQDIA
                     LATRDIAEELGGEWADRFLVLYGIAAPDSQRIAFYRLLDEFF"
     primer_bind     complement(979..998)
                     /label=Neo-R
                     /note="Neomycin resistance gene, reverse primer"
     primer_bind     1589..1608
                     /label=Neo-F
                     /note="Neomycin resistance gene, forward primer"
     primer_bind     complement(2490..2507)
                     /label=M13 Forward
                     /note="In lacZ gene. Also called M13-F20 or M13 (-21)
                     Forward"
     primer_bind     complement(2490..2506)
                     /label=M13 fwd
                     /note="common sequencing primer, one of multiple similar
                     variants"
     primer_bind     complement(2499..2521)
                     /label=M13/pUC Forward
                     /note="In lacZ gene"
     CDS             complement(2725..3540)
                     /codon_start=1
                     /gene="aph(3')-Ia"
                     /product="aminoglycoside phosphotransferase"
                     /label=KanR
                     /note="confers resistance to kanamycin in bacteria or G418
                     (Geneticin(R)) in eukaryotes"
                     /translation="MSHIQRETSCSKPRLNSNMDADLYGYKWARDNVGQSGATIYRLYG
                     KPDAPELFLKHGKGSVANDVTDEMVRLNWLTEFMPLPTIKHFIRTPDDAWLLTTAIPGK
                     TAFQVLEEYPDSGENIVDALAVFLRRLHSIPVCNCPFNSDRVFRLAQAQSRMNNGLVDA
                     SDFDDERNGWPVEQVWKEMHKLLPFSPDSVVTHGDFSLDNLIFDEGKLIGCIDVGRVGI
                     ADRYQDLAILWNCLGEFSPSLQKRLFQKYGIDNPDMNILQFHLMLDEFF"
     primer_bind     3448..3467
                     /label=Kan-R
                     /note="Kanamycin resistance gene, reverse primer"
     primer_bind     3532..3551
                     /label=pENTR-R
                     /note="pENTR vectors, reverse primer"
     rep_origin      3920..4508
                     /direction=RIGHT
                     /label=ori
                     /note="high-copy-number ColE1/pMB1/pBR322/pUC origin of
                     replication"
     primer_bind     4409..4428
                     /label=pBR322ori-F
                     /note="pBR322 origin, forward primer"
     primer_bind     4662..4679
                     /label=L4440
                     /note="L4440 vector, forward primer"
     protein_bind    4979..5000
                     /label=CAP binding site
                     /bound_moiety="E. coli catabolite activator protein"
                     /note="CAP binding activates transcription in the presence
                     of cAMP."
     promoter        5015..5045
                     /label=lac promoter
                     /note="promoter for the E. coli lac operon"
     protein_bind    5053..5069
                     /label=lac operator
                     /bound_moiety="lac repressor encoded by lacI"
                     /note="The lac repressor binds to the lac operator to
                     inhibit transcription in E. coli. This inhibition can be
                     relieved by adding lactose or
                     isopropyl-beta-D-thiogalactopyranoside (IPTG)."
     primer_bind     5058..5080
                     /label=M13/pUC Reverse
                     /note="In lacZ gene"
     primer_bind     5077..5093
                     /label=M13 rev
                     /note="common sequencing primer, one of multiple similar
                     variants"
     primer_bind     5077..5093
                     /label=M13 Reverse
                     /note="In lacZ gene. Also called M13-rev"
     promoter        5270..5472
                     /label=CMV promoter
                     /note="human cytomegalovirus (CMV) immediate early
                     promoter"
     primer_bind     5423..5443
                     /label=CMV-F
                     /note="Human CMV immediate early promoter, forward primer"
     primer_bind     5469..5493
                     /label=LNCX
                     /note="Human CMV promoter, forward primer"
     CDS             5569..6699
                     /codon_start=1
                     /product="herpes simplex virus thymidine kinase"
                     /label=HSV TK
                     /note="confers sensitivity to nucleoside analogs such as
                     acyclovir or ganciclovir"
                     /translation="MASYPCHQHASAFDQAARSRGHSNRRTALRPRRQQEATEVRLEQK
                     MPTLLRVYIDGPHGMGKTTTTQLLVALGSRDDIVYVPEPMTYWQVLGASETIANIYTTQ
                     HRLDQGEISAGDAAVVMTSAQITMGMPYAVTDAVLAPHIGGEAGSSHAPPPALTLIFDR
                     HPIAALLCYPAARYLMGSMTPQAVLAFVALIPPTLPGTNIVLGALPEDRHIDRLAKRQR
                     PGERLDLAMLAAIRRVYGLLANTVRYLQGGGSWREDWGQLSGTAVPPQGAEPQSNAGPR
                     PHIGDTLFTLFRAPELLAPNGDLYNVFAWALDVLAKRLRPMHVFILDYDQSPAGCRDAL
                     LQLTSGMVQTHVTTPGSIPTICDLARTFAREMGEAN"
ORIGIN
        1 ccgacctgca gcccagctcg atcctcccat tagccttccg agtagctgga actgcaggca
       61 cgcactacca tgcctggcta attattctta tttttagtag agacggaata tcatcatgtt
      121 ggccaggctg gtcttgaact cctgacctca agtgatccac ctgcctcagc ctcccaaagt
      181 gctgggatta caggcgtgag ctactgtgcc cagccccagc tgatttgttt ttgcagagaa
      241 gggatcatac tatgttgccc tggctggtct caaatcctgg ccttaaatga tgcttctgcc
      301 ttggcctccc aaagtgctgg gactgtggcc gtgagccatc atgcccggcc ccctgttctt
      361 acccacagtg gcgagtggtg tcccctagtc acccctgtgg gctctgtgtt ctctagctgc
      421 ctcccacctg tctgacttgc ctttgtcccc ctagacgcct gtggcctctc agacccggcc
      481 cacgttgaga gcctgcagga gaaggcgcag gtggccctca ccgagtatgt gcgggcgcag
      541 tacccgtccc agccccagcg cttcgggcgc ctgctgctgc ggctccccgc cctgcgcgcg
      601 gtccctgcct ccctcatctc ccagctgttc ttcatgcgcc tggtggggaa gacgcccatt
      661 gagacactga tcagagacat gctgctgtcg gggagtacct tcaactggcc ctacggctcg
      721 ggccagggga gcggaggagg ttccggtgga ggtggttctg gagattacaa ggatgacgac
      781 gataagggcg attacaagga tgacgacgat aagggagatt acaaggatga cgacgataag
      841 gtttcaggaa gcggagctac taacttcagc ctgctgaagc aggctggaga cgtggaggag
      901 aaccctggac ctggatcgtt tcgcatgatt gaacaagatg gattgcacgc aggttctccg
      961 gccgcttggg tggagaggct attcggctat gactgggcac aacagacaat cggctgctct
     1021 gatgccgccg tgttccggct gtcagcgcag gggcgcccgg ttctttttgt caagaccgac
     1081 ctgtccggtg ccctgaatga actgcaggac gaggcagcgc ggctatcgtg gctggccacg
     1141 acgggcgttc cttgcgcagc tgtgctcgac gttgtcactg aagcgggaag ggactggctg
     1201 ctattgggcg aagtgccggg gcaggatctc ctgtcatctc accttgctcc tgccgagaaa
     1261 gtatccatca tggctgatgc aatgcggcgg ctgcatacgc ttgatccggc tacctgccca
     1321 ttcgaccacc aagcgaaaca tcgcatcgag cgagcacgta ctcggatgga agccggtctt
     1381 gtcgatcagg atgatctgga cgaagagcat caggggctcg cgccagccga actgttcgcc
     1441 aggctcaagg cgcgcatgcc cgacggcgag gatctcgtcg tgacccatgg cgatgcctgc
     1501 ttgccgaata tcatggtgga aaatggccgc ttttctggat tcatcgactg tggccggctg
     1561 ggtgtggccg accgctatca ggacatagcg ttggctaccc gtgatattgc tgaagagctt
     1621 ggcggcgaat gggctgaccg cttcctcgtg ctttacggta tcgccgctcc cgattcgcag
     1681 cgcatcgcct tctatcgcct tcttgacgag ttcttctgat tcgaacatca cggggccacg
     1741 tgtgctgtgg ccaggcctgc agacagacct caagggacag ggaatgctga ggcctcgagg
     1801 ggcctcccgg ggcccaggac tctggcttct ctcctcagac ttctattttt taaagactgt
     1861 gaaatgtttg tcttttctgt tttttaaatg atcatgaaac caaaaagaga ctgatcatcc
     1921 aggcctcagc ctcatcctcc ccaggacccc tgtccaggat ggagggtcca attctaggac
     1981 agccttgttc ctcagcaccc ctagcatgaa cttgtgggat ggtggggttg gcttccctgg
     2041 catgatggac aaaggcctgg cgtcggccag aggggctgct ccagtgggca ggggtagcta
     2101 gcgtgtgcca ggcagatcct ctggacacgt aacctatgtc agacactaca tgatgactca
     2161 aggccaataa taaagacatt tcctacctgc acagcctccc tggtctttat ttttattttt
     2221 tatttttgag acggagtcct acttcgtcac ccaggctgga gtgcagtggc gtgatcttgg
     2281 ctcactgtaa cctctgcctc acaggttcaa gcgattctcc tgcctcagcc tccccagtag
     2341 ctggaactac aggcacccac cacgatgccc agctaatttt atttttggta gagatggggt
     2401 ttcaccatgt tgaccaggtt ggtctcgaac tcctgacctt ggaaagtcct ctccactgac
     2461 tgtagcctcc aattcactgg ccgtcgttca ctggccgtcg ttttacaacg tcgtgactgg
     2521 gaaaaccctg gcgttaccca acttaatcgc cttgcagcac atcccccttt cgccagctgg
     2581 cgtaatagcg aagaggcccg caccgatcgc ccttcccaac agttgcgcag cctgaatggc
     2641 gaatgcgatt tattcaacaa agccgccgtc ccgtcaagtc agcgtaatgc tctgccagtg
     2701 ttacaaccaa ttaaccaatt ctgattagaa aaactcatcg agcatcaaat gaaactgcaa
     2761 tatattcata tcaggattat caataccata tttttgaaaa agccgtttct gtaatgaagg
     2821 agaaaactca ccgaggcagt tccataggat ggcaagatcc tggtatcggt ctgcgattcc
     2881 gactcgtcca acatcaatac aacctattaa tttcccctcg tcaaaaataa ggttatcaag
     2941 tgagaaatca ccatgagtga cgactgaatc cggtgagaat ggcaaaagct tatgcatttc
     3001 tttccagact tgttcaacag gccagccatt acgctcgtca tcaaaatcac tcgcatcaac
     3061 caaaccgtta ttcattcgtg attgcgcctg agcgagacga aatacgcgat cgctgttaaa
     3121 aggacaatta caaacaggaa tcgaatgcaa ccggcgcagg aacactgcca gcgcatcaac
     3181 aatattttca cctgaatcag gatattcttc taatacctgg aatgctgttt tcccggggat
     3241 cgcagtggtg agtaaccatg catcatcagg agtacggata aaatgcttga tggtcggaag
     3301 aggcataaat tccgtcagcc agtttagtct gaccatctca tctgtaacat cattggcaac
     3361 gctacctttg ccatgtttca gaaacaactc tggcgcatcg ggcttcccat acaatcgata
     3421 gattgtcgca cctgattgcc cgacattatc gcgagcccat ttatacccat ataaatcagc
     3481 atccatgttg gaatttaatc gcggcttcga gcaagacgtt tcccgttgaa tatggctcat
     3541 aacacccctt gtattactgt ttatgtaagc agacagtttt attgttcatg atgatatatt
     3601 tttatcttgt gcaatgtaac atcagagatt ttgagacaca acgtggcttt gttgaataaa
     3661 tcgaactttt gctgagttga aggatcagat cacgcatctt cccgacaacg cagaccgttc
     3721 cgtggcaaag caaaagttca aaatcaccaa ctggtccacc tacaacaaag ctctcatcaa
     3781 ccgtggctcc ctcactttct ggctggatga tggggcgatt caggcctggt atgagtcagc
     3841 aacaccttct tcacgaggca gacctctcga cggagttcca ctgagcgtca gaccccgtag
     3901 aaaagatcaa aggatcttct tgagatcctt tttttctgcg cgtaatctgc tgcttgcaaa
     3961 caaaaaaacc accgctacca gcggtggttt gtttgccgga tcaagagcta ccaactcttt
     4021 ttccgaaggt aactggcttc agcagagcgc agataccaaa tactgttctt ctagtgtagc
     4081 cgtagttagg ccaccacttc aagaactctg tagcaccgcc tacatacctc gctctgctaa
     4141 tcctgttacc agtggctgct gccagtggcg ataagtcgtg tcttaccggg ttggactcaa
     4201 gacgatagtt accggataag gcgcagcggt cgggctgaac ggggggttcg tgcacacagc
     4261 ccagcttgga gcgaacgacc tacaccgaac tgagatacct acagcgtgag ctatgagaaa
     4321 gcgccacgct tcccgaaggg agaaaggcgg acaggtatcc ggtaagcggc agggtcggaa
     4381 caggagagcg cacgagggag cttccagggg gaaacgcctg gtatctttat agtcctgtcg
     4441 ggtttcgcca cctctgactt gagcgtcgat ttttgtgatg ctcgtcaggg gggcggagcc
     4501 tatggaaaaa cgccagcaac gcggcctttt tacggttcct ggccttttgc tggccttttg
     4561 ctcacatgtt ctttcctgcg ttatcccctg attctgtgga taaccgtatt accgcctttg
     4621 agtgagctga taccgctcgc cgcagccgaa cgaccgagcg cagcgagtca gtgagcgagg
     4681 aagcggaaga agctcgcaca ttcagcagcg tttttcagcg cgttttcgat caacgtttca
     4741 atgttggtat caacaccagg tttaactttg aacttatcgg cactgacggt tactgatttt
     4801 gaacttttgc tttgccacgg aacggtctgc gttgtcggga agatgcgtga tctgatcctt
     4861 caactcagca aaagttccca atacgcaaac cgcctctccc cgcgcgttgg ccgattcatt
     4921 aatgcagctg gcacgacagg tttcccgact ggaaagcggg cagtgagcgc aacgcaatta
     4981 atgtgagtta gctcactcat taggcacccc aggctttaca ctttatgctt ccggctcgta
     5041 tgttgtgtgg aattgtgagc ggataacaat ttcacacagg aaacagctat gaccatgatt
     5101 acgccaagct tgcatgcctg caggtcgact ctagaggatc cccgggtacc gagctcgaat
     5161 tagcttgcat gcctgcaggt caattccctg gcattatgcc cagtacatga ccttatggga
     5221 ctttcctact tggcagtaca tctacgtatt agtcatcgct attaccatgg tgatgcggtt
     5281 ttggcagtac atcaatgggc gtggatagcg gtttgactca cggggatttc aagtctccac
     5341 cccattgacg tcaatgggag tttgttttgg caccaaaatc aacgggactt tccaaaatgt
     5401 cgtaacaact ccgccccatt gacgcaaatg ggcggtaggc gtgtacggtg ggaggtctat
     5461 ataagcagag ctcgtttagt gaaccgtcag atcgcctgga gacgccatcc acgctgtttt
     5521 gacctccata ggagacaccg ggaccgatcc agcctgggga tcccgaccat ggcttcgtac
     5581 ccctgccatc aacacgcgtc tgcgttcgac caggctgcgc gttctcgcgg ccatagcaac
     5641 cgacgtacgg cgttgcgccc tcgccggcag caagaagcca cggaagtccg cctggagcag
     5701 aaaatgccca cgctactgcg ggtttatata gacggtcctc acgggatggg gaaaaccacc
     5761 accacgcaac tgctggtggc cctgggttcg cgcgacgata tcgtctacgt acccgagccg
     5821 atgacttact ggcaggtgct gggggcttcc gagacaatcg cgaacatcta caccacacaa
     5881 caccgcctcg accagggtga gatatcggcc ggggacgcgg cggtggtaat gacaagcgcc
     5941 cagataacaa tgggcatgcc ttatgccgtg accgacgccg ttctggctcc tcatatcggg
     6001 ggggaggctg ggagctcaca tgccccgccc ccggccctca ccctcatctt cgaccgccat
     6061 cccatcgccg ccctcctgtg ctacccggcc gcgcgatacc ttatgggcag catgaccccc
     6121 caggccgtgc tggcgttcgt ggccctcatc ccgccgacct tgcccggcac aaacatcgtg
     6181 ttgggggccc ttccggagga cagacacatc gaccgcctgg ccaaacgcca gcgccccggc
     6241 gagcggcttg acctggctat gctggccgcg attcgccgcg tttacgggct gcttgccaat
     6301 acggtgcggt atctgcaggg cggcgggtcg tggcgggagg attggggaca gctttcgggg
     6361 acggccgtgc cgccccaggg tgccgagccc cagagcaacg cgggcccacg accccatatc
     6421 ggggacacgt tatttaccct gtttcgggcc cccgagttgc tggcccccaa cggcgacctg
     6481 tacaacgtgt ttgcctgggc cttggacgtc ttggccaaac gcctccgtcc catgcacgtc
     6541 tttatcctgg attacgacca atcgcccgcc ggctgccggg acgccctgct gcaacttacc
     6601 tccgggatgg tccagaccca cgtcaccacc cccggctcca taccgacgat ctgcgacctg
     6661 gcgcgcacgt ttgcccggga gatgggggag gctaactgag gatcccacgt cactattgta
     6721 tactctatat tatactctat gttatactct gtaatcctac tcaataaacg tgtcacgcct
     6781 gtgaaaccgt actaagtctc ccgtgtattc ttatcaccat caggtgacat cctcgcccag
     6841 gctgtcaatc atgccggtat cgattccagt agcaccggcc ccacgctgac aacccactct
     6901 tgcagcgtta gcagcgcccc tcttaacaag ccgaccccca ccagcgtcgc ggttactaac
     6961 actcctctcc
//
